>Addgene plasmid #43660 | III-GTGC | depositor partial sequence | sequence record 58925 | III-GTGC sequence 426 bps
CGTCTCGGCTCACCCCAGAGCAGGTCGTGGCAATCGCGAGCAATAACGGCGGAAAACAGGCTTTGGAAAC
GGTGCAGAGGCTCCTTCCAGTGCTGTGCCAAGCGCACGGACTCACCCCAGAGCAGGTCGTGGCCATTGCC
TCGAATGGAGGGGGCAAACAGGCGTTGGAAACCGTACAACGATTGCTGCCGGTGCTGTGCCAAGCGCACG
GCCTCACCCCAGAGCAGGTCGTGGCAATCGCGAGCAATAACGGCGGAAAACAGGCTTTGGAAACGGTGCA
GAGGCTCCTTCCAGTGCTGTGCCAAGCGCACGGATTAACCCCAGAGCAGGTCGTGGCGATCGCAAGCCAC
GACGGAGGAAAGCAAGCCTTGGAAACAGTACAGAGGCTGTTGCCTGTGCTGTGCCAAGCGCACGGACTCA
GAGACG
