>Addgene plasmid #43660 | III-GTGC | addgene partial sequence | sequence record 61752 | M13-F20 5'-TGTAAAACGACGGCCAGT-3'
CGAATTGGGCCCTCTAGATGCATGCTCGAGCGGCCGCCAGTGTGATGGATATCTGCAGAATTCGCCCTTG
ATGCCGTCCTAGCGCGTCTCGGCTCACCCCAGAGCAGGTCGTGGCAATCGCGAGCAATAACGGCGGAAAA
CAGGCTTTGGAAACGGTGCAGAGGCTCCTTCCAGTGCTGTGCCAAGCGCACGGACTCACCCCAGAGCAGG
TCGTGGCCATTGCCTCGAATGGAGGGGGCAAACAGGCGTTGGAAACCGTACAACGATTGCTGCCGGTGCT
GTGCCAAGCGCACGGCCTCACCCCAGAGCAGGTCGTGGCAATCGCGAGCAATAACGGCGGAAAACAGGCT
TTGGAAACGGTGCAGAGGCTCCTTCCAGTGCTGTGCCAAGCGCACGGATTAACCCCAGAGCAGGTCGTGG
CGATCGCAAGCCACGACGGAGGAAAGCAAGCCTTGGAAACAGTACAGAGGCTGTTGCCTGTGCTGTGCCA
AGCGCACGGACTCAGAGACGTGGGCACAGGAAAGATACTTAAGGGCGAATTCCAGCACACTGGCGGCCGT
TACTAGTGGATCCGAGCTCGGTACCAAGCTTGATGCATAGCTTGAGTATTCTATAGTGTCACCTAAATAG
CTTGGCGTAATCATGGTCATAGCTGTTTCCTGTGTGAAATTGTTATCCGCTCACAATTCCACACAACATA
CGAGCCGGAAGCATAAAGTGTAAAGCCTGGGGTGCCTAATGAGTGAGCTAACTCACATTAATTGCGTTGC
GCTCACTGCCCGCTTTCCAGTCGGGAAACCTGTCGTGCCAGCTGCATTAATGAATCGGCCAACGCGCGGG
GAGAGGCGGTTTGCGTATTGGGCGCTCTTCCGCTTCCTCGC
