[The description below was written by a language model from this plasmid's Addgene catalogue record.]
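Description:
III-GTGC is a bacterial cloning plasmid built on the commercial pCRII-TOPO backbone (about 4 kb without insert), into which a 426 bp synthetic fragment was placed by TOPO cloning. It is a high-copy plasmid propagated in E. coli, and it carries both ampicillin and kanamycin resistance, so either or both drugs can be used for selection. The insert is flanked by T7 and M13-reverse primer sites, which are listed for sequence verification. No feature table accompanies the record, so other backbone elements are not itemised here.

The record does not describe the insert beyond its name, synthetic origin and size. The associated publication describes a TALEN genome-editing system for generating human stem cell-based disease models, and the name suggests that this plasmid is one member of a library of pre-assembled TAL effector repeat modules. On that reading, "GTGC" would be the four target bases recognised by a block of four repeats, which fits an insert of roughly 426 bp, and "III" would mark the block's position in the ordered assembly of a full repeat array. This interpretation is an inference from the name, insert length and publication context, not something stated in the catalogue fields.

The plasmid has no recorded eukaryotic promoter, reporter or expression cassette. It therefore appears to serve purely as a storage and source vector, from which the synthetic fragment would be taken and combined with other modules to build custom TALENs in a separate expression backbone. The record also notes that distribution is limited to academic and nonprofit users.
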