Addgene plasmid #43660: III-GTGC
Depositing lab: Chad Cowan & Kiran Musunuru. Depositing organization: Harvard University. Publication: A TALEN Genome-Editing System for Generating Human Stem Cell-Based Disease Models. Ding Q, Lee YK, Schaefer EA, Peters DT, Veres A, Kim K, Kuperwasser N, Motola DL, Meissner TB, Hendriks WT, Trevisan M, Gupta RM, Moisan A, Banks E, Friesen M, Schinzel RT, Xia F, Tang A, Xia Y, Figueroa E, Wann A, Ahfeldt T, Daheron L, Zhang F, Rubin LL, Peng LF, Chung RT, Musunuru K, Cowan CA. Cell Stem Cell. 2012 Dec 12. pii: S1934-5909(12)00645-5. doi: 10.1016/j.stem.2012.11.011. PubMed 23246482.
Backbone
  Vector backbone: pCRII-TOPO
  Backbone manufacturer: Invitrogen
  Backbone size w/o insert (bp): 3973
  Vector type: Bacterial Cloning
Growth in bacteria
  Bacterial resistance: Ampicillin and Kanamycin, 100 & 50 μg/mL
  Growth temperature: 37°C
  Growth strain: Top10
  Copy number: High Copy
Gene/Insert
  Gene/Insert name: III-GTGC
  Species: Synthetic
  Insert size (bp): 426
  Cloning method: TOPO Cloning
  Sequencing primers: 5′ T7; 3′ M13-rev
Terms and licenses: Academic/Nonprofit Terms; Industry Terms: Not Available to Industry
How to cite: III-GTGC was a gift from Chad Cowan & Kiran Musunuru (Addgene plasmid # 43660 ; http://n2t.net/addgene:43660 ; RRID:Addgene_43660)
